Addgene plasmid #222837: pHEE-R-bar5A9si
Purpose: (Empty Backbone) CRISPR/Cas9 for multi-gene knockout in Arabidopsis (single intron-containing Cas9, RPS5A promoter, bialaphos and red fluorescent seed selection)
Depositing lab: Hidenori Takeuchi. Depositing organization: Nagoya University.
Backbone
  Vector backbone: pHEE401E
  Vector type: CRISPR
  Selectable markers: Basta ; mCherry
Growth in bacteria
  Bacterial resistance: Kanamycin, 50 μg/mL
  Growth temperature: 37°C
  Growth strain: DH5alpha
  Copy number: High Copy
Gene/Insert
  Gene/Insert name: None
Terms and licenses: Academic/Nonprofit Terms; Industry Terms: Not Available to Industry
Depositor comments: UBQ10 single intron (from A. thaliana (mustard weed))
How to cite: pHEE-R-bar5A9si was a gift from Hidenori Takeuchi (Addgene plasmid # 222837 ; http://n2t.net/addgene:222837 ; RRID:Addgene_222837)
