[The description below was written by a language model from this plasmid's Addgene catalogue record and pLannotate feature annotations shown in this document.]
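Description:
pHEE-R-bar5A9si is an empty-backbone binary T-DNA vector of about 19.8 kb, derived from pHEE401E, for CRISPR/Cas9 multi-gene knockout in Arabidopsis. Outside the T-DNA it carries a kanamycin resistance gene (aphA-3 type), a high-copy ColE1/pUC-type origin with the pBR322 bom region for propagation in E. coli, and the pVS1 oriV, RepA and StaA functions. These pVS1 elements are the standard replication and stability module for maintaining binary vectors in Agrobacterium, the usual route for delivering T-DNA into plants.

Between the nopaline-type right and left border repeats are four functional units. An mCherry coding sequence followed by a CaMV poly(A) signal provides the red fluorescent seed marker; the annotation does not identify its promoter. Next comes a region containing spectinomycin/streptomycin resistance (aadA) and gentamicin resistance fragments immediately upstream of an S. pyogenes gRNA scaffold. This probably acts as a placeholder replaced when guide RNA cassettes are cloned in, although the record does not describe the cloning scheme or annotate the guide RNA promoter.

The Cas9 unit consists of a FLAG-tagged S. pyogenes Cas9 terminated by the pea rbcS-E9 terminator. According to the catalogue it is driven by the RPS5A promoter and contains a single intron taken from Arabidopsis UBQ10. Neither element is annotated by name, and the Arabidopsis HST fragments detected upstream of Cas9 may simply be genomic sequence included in the promoter fragment. Finally, an enhanced CaMV 35S promoter drives bar with a CaMV poly(A) signal, conferring bialaphos/Basta resistance. Combining herbicide and seed-fluorescence markers allows selection of transformants, and in principle later identification of non-fluorescent seeds that have lost the transgene.
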