Features (pLannotate 1.2.2; 31 found; start..end, strand, type, name):
      1..25      -  misc_feature   RB T-DNA repeat: right border repeat from nopaline C58 T-DNA
    424..460     +  ncRNA          PK1-TEV CVMV: Accession: RF01102 - 5'-leader pseudoknot of TEV/CVMV
    531..1238    +  CDS            mCherry: mCherry is a basic (constitutively fluorescent) red fluorescent protein published in 2004, derived from Discosoma sp.. It is reported to be a very rapidly-maturing monomer with low acid sensitivity.
   1308..1465    +  polyA_signal   CaMV poly(A) signal (fragment): cauliflower mosaic virus polyadenylation signal
   1919..1942    +  promoter       Pc promoter (fragment): intI1 (promoter lies within the coding sequence); class 1 integron promoter
   2118..2174    +  CDS            GmR (fragment): gentamycin acetyltransferase; aacC1; confers resistance to gentamycin
   2185..2972    +  CDS            SmR (fragment): aminoglycoside adenylyltransferase (Murphy, 1985); aadA; confers resistance to spectinomycin and streptomycin
   3124..3199    +  misc_RNA       gRNA scaffold: guide RNA scaffold for the Streptococcus pyogenes CRISPR/Cas9 system
   3432..3803    +  CDS            HST (fragment): HSTC_ARATH - Also known as HPT2, VTE2-2. Experimental evidence at protein level: Swiss-Prot protein existence level 1. Involved in the synthesis of plastoquinone-9. Can use both homogentisic acid and 2,5-dihydroxyphenylacetic acid gamma-lactone as prenyl acceptors, and solanesyl diphosphate > farnesyl diphosphate > geranylgeranyl diphosphate >> phytyl diphosphate as prenyl donors. Do not catalyze the decardoxylation of homogentisate uncoupled from prenylation. From Arabidopsis thaliana (Mouse-ear cress).
   3955..4038    +  CDS            HST (fragment): HSTC_ARATH - Also known as HPT2, VTE2-2. Experimental evidence at protein level: Swiss-Prot protein existence level 1. Involved in the synthesis of plastoquinone-9. Can use both homogentisic acid and 2,5-dihydroxyphenylacetic acid gamma-lactone as prenyl acceptors, and solanesyl diphosphate > farnesyl diphosphate > geranylgeranyl diphosphate >> phytyl diphosphate as prenyl donors. Do not catalyze the decardoxylation of homogentisate uncoupled from prenylation. From Arabidopsis thaliana (Mouse-ear cress).
   4304..4378    +  CDS            HST (fragment): HSTC_ARATH - Also known as HPT2, VTE2-2. Experimental evidence at protein level: Swiss-Prot protein existence level 1. Involved in the synthesis of plastoquinone-9. Can use both homogentisic acid and 2,5-dihydroxyphenylacetic acid gamma-lactone as prenyl acceptors, and solanesyl diphosphate > farnesyl diphosphate > geranylgeranyl diphosphate >> phytyl diphosphate as prenyl donors. Do not catalyze the decardoxylation of homogentisate uncoupled from prenylation. From Arabidopsis thaliana (Mouse-ear cress).
   5469..5488    +  CDS            2xFLAG (fragment): two tandem FLAG® epitope tags
   5544..9644    +  CDS            cas9: CAS9_STRP1 - Also known as csn1 From Streptococcus pyogenes serotype M1.
   9702..10325   +  terminator     E9 terminator: terminator and polyadenylation signal from the pea rbcS-E9 gene
  10360..10382   -  protein_bind   lac operator (fragment): The lac repressor binds to the lac operator to inhibit transcription in E. coli. This inhibition can be relieved by adding lactose or isopropyl-β-D-thiogalactopyranoside (IPTG). lac repressor encoded by lacI
  10386..10416   -  promoter       lac promoter: promoter for the E. coli lac operon
  10431..10452   -  protein_bind   CAP binding site: CAP binding activates transcription in the presence of cAMP. E. coli catabolite activator protein
  10465..10553   -  CDS            lacI (fragment): lac repressor; lacI; The lac repressor binds to the lac operator to inhibit transcription in E. coli. This inhibition can be relieved by adding lactose or isopropyl-β-D-thiogalactopyranoside (IPTG).
  10643..11319   +  promoter       CaMV 35S promoter (enhanced): cauliflower mosaic virus 35S promoter with a duplicated enhancer region
  11364..11912   +  CDS            bar: PAT_STRHY - Experimental evidence at protein level: Swiss-Prot protein existence level 1. Inactivates phosphinothricin (PPT) by transfer of an acetyl group from acetyl CoA. Can also acetylate demethylphosphinothricin but not PTT or glutamate. This enzyme is an effector of phosphinothricin tripeptide (PTT or bialaphos) resistance. From Streptomyces hygroscopicus. Introduced by genetic manipulation and expressed in glufosinate-tolerant maize by Dekalb Genetics.
  11922..12096   +  polyA_signal   CaMV poly(A) signal: cauliflower mosaic virus polyadenylation signal
  12174..12198   -  misc_feature   LB T-DNA repeat: left border repeat from nopaline C58 T-DNA
  12623..13417   +  CDS            KanR: aminoglycoside phosphotransferase; aphA-3; confers resistance to kanamycin
  14685..14754   +  ncRNA          RNA-OUT: Accession: RF00240 - RNA-OUT
  14842..15430   +  rep_origin     ori: high-copy-number ColE1/pMB1/pBR322/pUC origin of replication
  15616..15756   -  misc_feature   bom: basis of mobility region from pBR322
  15858..15897   -  CDS            rop (fragment): Rop protein, which maintains plasmids at low copy number; rop
  16100..16294   -  rep_origin     pVS1 oriV: origin of replication for the Pseudomonas plasmid pVS1 (Heeb et al., 2000)
  16360..17433   -  CDS            pVS1 RepA: replication protein from the Pseudomonas plasmid pVS1 (Heeb et al., 2000)
  17862..18491   -  CDS            pVS1 StaA: stability protein from the Pseudomonas plasmid pVS1 (Heeb et al., 2000)
  19051..19452   -  CDS            Y4CG_SINFN (fragment): Protein inferred from homology: Swiss-Prot protein existence level 3. From Sinorhizobium fredii (strain NBRC 101917 / NGR234).
>Addgene plasmid #222837 | pHEE-R-bar5A9si | addgene full sequence | sequence record 446488 | Addgene NGS Result
GTTTACCCGCCAATATATCCTGTCAAACACTGATAGTTTCTTGAAACCAAATTAACATAGGGTTTTTATT
TAAATAAAAGTTTAACCTTCTTTTTAAAAAATTGTTCATAGTGTCATGTCAGAACAAGAGCTACAAATCA
CACATAGCATGCATAAGCGGAGCTATGATGAGTGGTATTGTTTTGTTCGTCACTTGTCACTCTTTTCCAA
CACATAATCCCGACAACAACGTAAGAGCATCTCTCTCTCTCCACACACACTCATGCATGCATGCATTCTT
ACACGTGATTGCCATGCAAATCTCCTTTCTCACCTATAAATACAAACCAACCCTTCACTACACTCTTCAC
TCAAACCAAAACAAGAAAACATACACAAATAGCAAAACAAGGGCGAATTCTCAACACAACATATACAAAA
CAAACGAATCTCAAGCAATCAAGCATTCTACTTCTATTGCAGCAATTTAAATCATTTCTTTTAAAGCAAA
AGCAATTTTCTGAAAATTTTCACCATTTACGAACGATAGCATGGTGAGCAAGGGCGAGGAGGATAACATG
GCCATCATCAAGGAGTTCATGCGCTTCAAGGTGCACATGGAGGGCTCCGTGAACGGCCACGAGTTCGAGA
TCGAGGGCGAGGGCGAGGGCCGCCCCTACGAGGGCACCCAGACCGCCAAGCTGAAGGTGACCAAGGGTGG
CCCCCTGCCCTTCGCCTGGGACATCCTGTCCCCTCAGTTCATGTACGGCTCCAAGGCCTACGTGAAGCAC
CCCGCCGACATCCCCGACTACTTGAAGCTGTCCTTCCCCGAGGGCTTCAAGTGGGAGCGCGTGATGAACT
TCGAGGACGGCGGCGTGGTGACCGTGACCCAGGACTCCTCCCTGCAGGACGGCGAGTTCATCTACAAGGT
GAAGCTGCGCGGCACCAACTTCCCCTCCGACGGCCCCGTAATGCAGAAGAAGACCATGGGCTGGGAGGCC
TCCTCCGAGCGGATGTACCCCGAGGACGGCGCCCTGAAGGGCGAGATCAAGCAGAGGCTGAAGCTGAAGG
ACGGCGGCCACTACGACGCTGAGGTCAAGACCACCTACAAGGCCAAGAAGCCCGTGCAGCTGCCCGGCGC
CTACAACGTCAACATCAAGTTGGACATCACCTCCCACAACGAGGACTACACCATCGTGGAACAGTACGAA
CGCGCCGAGGGCCGCCACTCCACCGGCGGCATGGACGAGCTGTACAAGAAGGACGAGCTGTAAGCGCCGC
CCGGCTGCATCGCTGAAATCACCAGTCTCTCTCTACAAATCTATCTCTCTCTATAATAATGTGTGAGTAG
TTCCCAGATAAGGGAATTAGGGTTCTTATAGGGTTTCGCTCATGTGTTGAGCATATAAGAAACCCTTAGT
ATGTATTTGTATTTGTAAAATACTTCTATCAATAAAATTTCTAATTCCTAAAACCAAAATCCAGTGGTAC
CAAGCTTCGACTTGCCTTCCGCACAATACATCATTTCTTCTTAGCTTTTTTTCTTCTTCTTCGTTCATAC
AGTTTTTTTTTGTTTATCAGCTTACATTTTCTTGAACCGTAGCTTTCGTTTTCTTCTTTTTAACTTTCCA
TTCGGAGTTTTTGTATCTTGTTTCATAGTTTGTCCCAGGATTAGAATGATTAGGCATCGAACCTTCAAGA
ATTTGATTGAATAAAACATCTTCATTCTTAAGATATGAAGATAATCTTCAAAAGGCCCCTGGGAATCTGA
AAGAAGAGAAGCAGGCCCATTTATATGGGAAAGAACAATAGTATTTCTTATATAGGCCCATTTAAGTTGA
AAACAATCTTCAAAAGTCCCACATCGCTTAGATAAGAAAACGAAGCTGAGTTTATATACAGCTAGAGTCG
AAGTAGTGATTGGGAGACCAACCCAGTGGACATAAGCCTGTTCGGTTCGTAAGCTGTAATGCAAGTAGCG
TATGCGCTCACGCAACTGGTCCAGAACCTTGACCGAACGCAGCGGTGGTAACGGCGCAGTGGCGGTTTTC
ATGGCTTGTTATGACTGTTTTTTTGGGGTACAGTCTATGCCTCGGGCATCCAAGCAGCAAGCGCGTTACG
CCGTGGGTCGATGTTTGATGTTATGGAGCAGCAACGATGTTACGCAGCAGGGCAGTCGCCCTAAAACAAA
GTTAAACATCATGGGGGAAGCGGTGATCGCCGAAGTATCGACTCAACTATCAGAGGTAGTTGGCGTCATC
GAGCGCCATCTCGAACCGACGTTGCTGGCCGTACATTTGTACGGCTCCGCAGTGGATGGCGGCCTGAAGC
CACACAGTGATATTGATTTGCTGGTTACGGTGACCGTAAGGCTTGATGAAACAACGCGGCGAGCTTTGAT
CAACGACCTTTTGGAAACTTCGGCTTCCCCTGGAGAGAGCGAGATTCTCCGCGCTGTAGAAGTCACCATT
GTTGTGCACGACGACATCATTCCGTGGCGTTATCCAGCTAAGCGCGAACTGCAATTTGGAGAATGGCAGC
GCAATGACATTCTTGCAGGTATCTTCGAGCCAGCCACGATCGACATTGATCTGGCTATCTTGCTGACAAA
AGCAAGAGAACATAGCGTTGCCTTGGTAGGTCCAGCGGCGGAGGAACTCTTTGATCCGGTTCCTGAACAG
GATCTATTTGAGGCGCTAAATGAAACCTTAACGCTATGGAACTCGCCGCCCGACTGGGCTGGCGATGAGC
GAAATGTAGTGCTTACGTTGTCCCGCATTTGGTACAGCGCAGTAACCGGCAAAATCGCGCCGAAGGATGT
CGCTGCCGACTGGGCAATGGAGCGCCTGCCGGCCCAGTATCAGCCCGTCATACTTGAAGCTAGACAGGCT
TATCTTGGACAAGAAGAAGATCGCTTGGCCTCGCGCGCAGATCAGTTGGAAGAATTTGTCCACTACGTGA
AAGGCGAGATCACCAAGGTAGTCGGCAAATAATGTCTAGCTAGAAATTCGTTCAAGCCGACGCCGCTTCG
CGGCGCGGCTTAACTCAAGCGTTAGATGCACTAAGCACATAATTGCTCACAGCCAAACTATCAGGTCAAG
TCTGCTTTTATTATTTTTAAGCGTGCATAATAAGCCGGTCTCGGTTTTAGAGCTAGAAATAGCAAGTTAA
AATAAGGCTAGTCCGTTATCAACTTGAAAAAGTGGCACCGAGTCGGTGCTTTTTTTTGCAAAATTTTCCA
GATCGATTTCTTCTTCCTCTGTTCTTCGGCGTTCAATTTCTGGGGTTTTCTCTTCGTTTTCTGTAACTGA
AACCTAAAATTTGACCTAAAAAAAATCTCAAATAATATGATTCAGTGGTTTTGTACTTTTCAGTTAGTTG
AGTTTTGCAGTTCCGATGAGATAAACCAATACCATGGTTATACTAGTCTCAACTTTTGATTCGCTATTTG
CAGTGCACCTGTGGCGTTCATCACATCTTTTGTGACACTGTTTGCACTGGTCATTGCTATTACAAAGGAC
CTTCCTGATGTTGAAGGAGATCGAAAGTAAGTAACTGCACGCATAACCATTTTCTTTCCGCTCTTTGGCT
CAATCCATTTGACAGTCAAAGACAATGTTTAACCAGCTCCGTTTGATATATTGTCTTTATGTGTTTGTTC
AAGCATGTTTAGTTAATCATGCCTTTGATTGATCTTGAATAGGTTCCAAATATCAACCCTGGCAACAAAA
CTTGGAGTGAGAAACATTGCATTCCTCGGTTCTGGACTTCTGCTAGTAAATTATGTTTCAGCCATATCAC
TAGCTTTCTACATGCCTCAGGTGAATTCATCTATTTCCGTCTTAACTATTTCGGTTAATTAAAGCACGAA
CACCATTACTGCATGTAGAAGCTTGATAAACTATCGCCACCAATTTATTTTTGTTGCGATATTGTTACTT
TCCTCAGTATGCAGCTTTGAAAAGACCAACCCTCTTATCCTTTAACAATGAACAGGTTTTTAGAGGTAGC
TTGATGATTCCTGCACATGTGATCTTGGCTTCAGGCTTAATTTTCCAGGTAAAGCATTATGAGATACTCT
TATATCTCTTACATACTTTTGAGATAATGCACAAGAACTTCATAACTATATGCTTTAGTTTCTGCATTTG
ACACTGCCAAATTCATTAATCTCTAATATCTTTGTTGTTGATCTTTGGTAGACATGGGTACTAGAAAAAG
CAAACTACACCAAGGTAAAATACTTTTGTACAAACATAAACTCGTTATCACGGAACATCAATGGAGTGTA
TATCTAACGGAGTGTAGAAACATTTGATTATTGCAGGAAGCTATCTCAGGATATTATCGGTTTATATGGA
ATCTCTTCTACGCAGAGTATCTGTTATTCCCCTTCCTCTAGCTTTCAATTTCATGGTGAGGATATGCAGT
TTTCTTTGTATATCATTCTTCTTCTTCTTTGTAGCTTGGAGTCAAAATCGGTTCCTTCATGTACATACAT
CAAGGATATGTCCTTCTGAATTTTTATATCTTGCAATAAAAATGCTTGTACCAATTGAAACACCAGCTTT
TTGAGTTCTATGATCACTGACTTGGTTCTAACCAAAAAAAAAAAATGTTTAATTTACATATCTAAAAGTA
GGTTTAGGGAAACCTAAACAGTAAAATATTTGTATATTATTCGAATTTCACTCATCATAAAAACTTAAAT
TGCACCATAAAATTTTGTTTTACTATTAATGATGTAATTTGTGTAACTTAAGATAAAAATAATATTCCGT
AAGTTAACCGGCTAAAACCACGTATAAACCAGGGAACCTGTTAAACCGGTTCTTTACTGGATAAAGAAAT
GAAAGCCCATGTAGACAGCTCCATTAGAGCCCAAACCCTAAATTTCTCATCTATATAAAAGGAGTGACAT
TAGGGTTTTTGTTCGTCCTCTTAAAGCTTCTCGTTTTCTCTGCCGTCTCTCTCATTCGCGCGACGCAAAC
GATCTTCAGGTGATCTTCTTTCTCCAAATCCTCTCTCATAACTCTGATTTCGTACTTGTGTATTTGAGCT
CACGCTCTGTTTCTCTCACCACAGCCTCTAGATGCAGCCTTCTCTTAAACGTATGAAAATTGAGCCATCT
TCTCAAAAGGTAAATTTCTGTGTTCCTTATTCTCTCAAAATCTTCGATTTTGTTTTCGTTCGATCCCAAT
TTCGTATATGTTCTTTGGTTTAGATTCTGTTAATCTTAGATCGAAGACGATTTTCTGGGTTTGATCGTTA
GATATCATCTTAATTCTCGATTAGGGTTTCATAGATATCATCCGATTTGTTCAAATAATTTGAGTTTTGT
CGAATAATTACTCTTCGATTTGTGATTTCTATCTAGATCTGGTGTTAGTTTCTAGTTTGTGCGATCGAAT
TTGTCGATTAATCTGAGTTTTTCTGATTAACAGATGGATTACAAGGACCACGACGGGGATTACAAGGACC
ACGACATTGATTACAAGGATGATGATGACAAGATGGCTCCGAAGAAGAAGAGGAAGGTTGGCATCCACGG
GGTGCCAGCTGCTGACAAGAAGTACTCGATCGGCCTCGATATTGGGACTAACTCTGTTGGCTGGGCCGTG
ATCACCGACGAGTACAAGGTGCCCTCAAAGAAGTTCAAGGTCCTGGGCAACACCGATCGGCATTCCATCA
AGAAGAATCTCATTGGCGCTCTCCTGTTCGACAGCGGCGAGACGGCTGAGGCTACGCGGCTCAAGCGCAC
CGCCCGCAGGCGGTACACGCGCAGGAAGAATCGCATCTGCTACCTGCAGGAGATTTTCTCCAACGAGATG
GCGAAGGTTGACGATTCTTTCTTCCACAGGCTGGAGGAGTCATTCCTCGTGGAGGAGGATAAGAAGCACG
AGCGGCATCCAATCTTCGGCAACATTGTCGACGAGGTTGCCTACCACGAGAAGTACCCTACGATCTACCA
TCTGCGGAAGAAGCTCGTGGACTCCACAGATAAGGCGGACCTCCGCCTGATCTACCTCGCTCTGGCCCAC
ATGATTAAGTTCAGGGGCCATTTCCTGATCGAGGGGGATCTCAACCCGGACAATAGCGATGTTGACAAGC
TGTTCATCCAGCTCGTGCAGACGTACAACCAGCTCTTCGAGGAGAACCCCATTAATGCGTCAGGCGTCGA
CGCGAAGGCTATCCTGTCCGCTAGGCTCTCGAAGTCTCGGCGCCTCGAGAACCTGATCGCCCAGCTGCCG
GGCGAGAAGAAGAACGGCCTGTTCGGGAATCTCATTGCGCTCAGCCTGGGGCTCACGCCCAACTTCAAGT
CGAATTTCGATCTCGCTGAGGACGCCAAGCTGCAGCTCTCCAAGGACACATACGACGATGACCTGGATAA
CCTCCTGGCCCAGATCGGCGATCAGTACGCGGACCTGTTCCTCGCTGCCAAGAATCTGTCGGACGCCATC
CTCCTGTCTGATATTCTCAGGGTGAACACCGAGATTACGAAGGCTCCGCTCTCAGCCTCCATGATCAAGC
GCTACGACGAGCACCATCAGGATCTGACCCTCCTGAAGGCGCTGGTCAGGCAGCAGCTCCCCGAGAAGTA
CAAGGAGATCTTCTTCGATCAGTCGAAGAACGGCTACGCTGGGTACATTGACGGCGGGGCCTCTCAGGAG
GAGTTCTACAAGTTCATCAAGCCGATTCTGGAGAAGATGGACGGCACGGAGGAGCTGCTGGTGAAGCTCA
ATCGCGAGGACCTCCTGAGGAAGCAGCGGACATTCGATAACGGCAGCATCCCACACCAGATTCATCTCGG
GGAGCTGCACGCTATCCTGAGGAGGCAGGAGGACTTCTACCCTTTCCTCAAGGATAACCGCGAGAAGATC
GAGAAGATTCTGACTTTCAGGATCCCGTACTACGTCGGCCCACTCGCTAGGGGCAACTCCCGCTTCGCTT
GGATGACCCGCAAGTCAGAGGAGACGATCACGCCGTGGAACTTCGAGGAGGTGGTCGACAAGGGCGCTAG
CGCTCAGTCGTTCATCGAGAGGATGACGAATTTCGACAAGAACCTGCCAAATGAGAAGGTGCTCCCTAAG
CACTCGCTCCTGTACGAGTACTTCACAGTCTACAACGAGCTGACTAAGGTGAAGTATGTGACCGAGGGCA
TGAGGAAGCCGGCTTTCCTGTCTGGGGAGCAGAAGAAGGCCATCGTGGACCTCCTGTTCAAGACCAACCG
GAAGGTCACGGTTAAGCAGCTCAAGGAGGACTACTTCAAGAAGATTGAGTGCTTCGATTCGGTCGAGATC
TCTGGCGTTGAGGACCGCTTCAACGCCTCCCTGGGGACCTACCACGATCTCCTGAAGATCATTAAGGATA
AGGACTTCCTGGACAACGAGGAGAATGAGGATATCCTCGAGGACATTGTGCTGACACTCACTCTGTTCGA
GGACCGGGAGATGATCGAGGAGCGCCTGAAGACTTACGCCCATCTCTTCGATGACAAGGTCATGAAGCAG
CTCAAGAGGAGGAGGTACACCGGCTGGGGGAGGCTGAGCAGGAAGCTCATCAACGGCATTCGGGACAAGC
AGTCCGGGAAGACGATCCTCGACTTCCTGAAGAGCGATGGCTTCGCGAACCGCAATTTCATGCAGCTGAT
TCACGATGACAGCCTCACATTCAAGGAGGATATCCAGAAGGCTCAGGTGAGCGGCCAGGGGGACTCGCTG
CACGAGCATATCGCGAACCTCGCTGGCTCGCCAGCTATCAAGAAGGGGATTCTGCAGACCGTGAAGGTTG
TGGACGAGCTGGTGAAGGTCATGGGCAGGCACAAGCCTGAGAACATCGTCATTGAGATGGCCCGGGAGAA
TCAGACCACGCAGAAGGGCCAGAAGAACTCACGCGAGAGGATGAAGAGGATCGAGGAGGGCATTAAGGAG
CTGGGGTCCCAGATCCTCAAGGAGCACCCGGTGGAGAACACGCAGCTGCAGAATGAGAAGCTCTACCTGT
ACTACCTCCAGAATGGCCGCGATATGTATGTGGACCAGGAGCTGGATATTAACAGGCTCAGCGATTACGA
CGTCGATCATATCGTTCCACAGTCATTCCTGAAGGATGACTCCATTGACAACAAGGTCCTCACCAGGTCG
GACAAGAACCGGGGCAAGTCTGATAATGTTCCTTCAGAGGAGGTCGTTAAGAAGATGAAGAACTACTGGC
GCCAGCTCCTGAATGCCAAGCTGATCACGCAGCGGAAGTTCGATAACCTCACAAAGGCTGAGAGGGGCGG
GCTCTCTGAGCTGGACAAGGCGGGCTTCATCAAGAGGCAGCTGGTCGAGACACGGCAGATCACTAAGCAC
GTTGCGCAGATTCTCGACTCACGGATGAACACTAAGTACGATGAGAATGACAAGCTGATCCGCGAGGTGA
AGGTCATCACCCTGAAGTCAAAGCTCGTCTCCGACTTCAGGAAGGATTTCCAGTTCTACAAGGTTCGGGA
GATCAACAATTACCACCATGCCCATGACGCGTACCTGAACGCGGTGGTCGGCACAGCTCTGATCAAGAAG
TACCCAAAGCTCGAGAGCGAGTTCGTGTACGGGGACTACAAGGTTTACGATGTGAGGAAGATGATCGCCA
AGTCGGAGCAGGAGATTGGCAAGGCTACCGCCAAGTACTTCTTCTACTCTAACATTATGAATTTCTTCAA
GACAGAGATCACTCTGGCCAATGGCGAGATCCGGAAGCGCCCCCTCATCGAGACGAACGGCGAGACGGGG
GAGATCGTGTGGGACAAGGGCAGGGATTTCGCGACCGTCAGGAAGGTTCTCTCCATGCCACAAGTGAATA
TCGTCAAGAAGACAGAGGTCCAGACTGGCGGGTTCTCTAAGGAGTCAATTCTGCCTAAGCGGAACAGCGA
CAAGCTCATCGCCCGCAAGAAGGACTGGGATCCGAAGAAGTACGGCGGGTTCGACAGCCCCACTGTGGCC
TACTCGGTCCTGGTTGTGGCGAAGGTTGAGAAGGGCAAGTCCAAGAAGCTCAAGAGCGTGAAGGAGCTGC
TGGGGATCACGATTATGGAGCGCTCCAGCTTCGAGAAGAACCCGATCGATTTCCTGGAGGCGAAGGGCTA
CAAGGAGGTGAAGAAGGACCTGATCATTAAGCTCCCCAAGTACTCACTCTTCGAGCTGGAGAACGGCAGG
AAGCGGATGCTGGCTTCCGCTGGCGAGCTGCAGAAGGGGAACGAGCTGGCTCTGCCGTCCAAGTATGTGA
ACTTCCTCTACCTGGCCTCCCACTACGAGAAGCTCAAGGGCAGCCCCGAGGACAACGAGCAGAAGCAGCT
GTTCGTCGAGCAGCACAAGCATTACCTCGACGAGATCATTGAGCAGATTTCCGAGTTCTCCAAGCGCGTG
ATCCTGGCCGACGCGAATCTGGATAAGGTCCTCTCCGCGTACAACAAGCACCGCGACAAGCCAATCAGGG
AGCAGGCTGAGAATATCATTCATCTCTTCACCCTGACGAACCTCGGCGCCCCTGCTGCTTTCAAGTACTT
CGACACAACTATCGATCGCAAGAGGTACACAAGCACTAAGGAGGTCCTGGACGCGACCCTCATCCACCAG
TCGATTACCGGCCTCTACGAGACGCGCATCGACCTGTCTCAGCTCGGGGGCGACAAGCGGCCAGCGGCGA
CGAAGAAGGCGGGGCAGGCGAAGAAGAAGAAGTGAGCTCAGAGCTTTCGTTCGTATCATCGGTTTCGACA
ACGTTCGTCAAGTTCAATGCATCAGTTTCATTGCGCACACACCAGAATCCTACTGAGTTTGAGTATTATG
GCATTGGGAAAACTGTTTTTCTTGTACCATTTGTTGTGCTTGTAATTTACTGTGTTTTTTATTCGGTTTT
CGCTATCGAACTGTGAAATGGAAATGGATGGAGAAGAGTTAATGAATGATATGGTCCTTTTGTTCATTCT
CAAATTAATATTATTTGTTTTTTCTCTTATTTGTTGTGTGTTGAATTTGAAATTATAAGAGATATGCAAA
CATTTTGTTTTGAGTAAAAATGTGTCAAATCGTGGCCTCTAATGACCGAAGTTAATATGAGGAGTAAAAC
ACTTGTAGTTGTACCATTATGCTTATTCACTAGGCAACAAATATATTTTCAGACCTAGAAAAGCTGCAAA
TGTTACTGAATACAAGTATGTCCTCTTGTGTTTTAGACATTTATGAACTTTCCTTTATGTAATTTTCCAG
AATCCTTGTCAGATTCTAATCATTGCTTTATAATTATAGTTATACTCATGGATTTGTAGTTGAGTATGAA
AATATTTTTTAATGCATTTTATGACTTGCCAATTGGGCGTAATCATGGTCATAGCTGTTTCCTGTGTGAA
ATTGTTATCCGCTCACAATTCCACACAACATACGAGCCGGAAGCATAAAGTGTAAAGCCTGGGGTGCCTA
ATGAGTGAGCTAACTCACATTAATTGCGTTGCGCTCACTGCCCGCTTTCCAGTCGGGAAACCTGTCGTGC
CAGCTGCATTAATGAATCGGCCAACGCGCGGGGAGAGGCGGTTTGCGTATTGGCTAGAGCAGCTTGCCAA
CATGGTGGAGCACGACACTCTCGTCTACTCCAAGAATATCAAAGATACAGTCTCAGAAGACCAAAGGGCT
ATTGAGACTTTTCAACAAAGGGTAATATCGGGAAACCTCCTCGGATTCCATTGCCCAGCTATCTGTCACT
TCATCAAAAGGACAGTAGAAAAGGAAGGTGGCACCTACAAATGCCATCATTGCGATAAAGGAAAGGCTAT
CGTTCAAGATGCCTCTGCCGACAGTGGTCCCAAAGATGGACCCCCACCCACGAGGAGCATCGTGGAAAAA
GAAGACGTTCCAACCACGTCTTCAAAGCAAGTGGATTGATGTGAACATGGTGGAGCACGACACTCTCGTC
TACTCCAAGAATATCAAAGATACAGTCTCAGAAGACCAAAGGGCTATTGAGACTTTTCAACAAAGGGTAA
TATCGGGAAACCTCCTCGGATTCCATTGCCCAGCTATCTGTCACTTCATCAAAAGGACAGTAGAAAAGGA
AGGTGGCACCTACAAATGCCATCATTGCGATAAAGGAAAGGCTATCGTTCAAGATGCCTCTGCCGACAGT
GGTCCCAAAGATGGACCCCCACCCACGAGGAGCATCGTGGAAAAAGAAGACGTTCCAACCACGTCTTCAA
AGCAAGTGGATTGATGTGATATCTCCACTGACGTAAGGGATGACGCACAATCCCACTATCCTTCGCAAGA
CCCTTCCTCTATATAAGGAAGTTCATTTCATTTGGAGAGGACACGCTGAAATCACCAGTCTCTCTCTACA
AATCTATCTCTCTCGAGTCTACCATGAGCCCAGAACGACGCCCGGCCGACATCCGCCGTGCCACCGAGGC
GGACATGCCGGCGGTCTGCACCATCGTCAACCACTACATCGAGACAAGCACGGTCAACTTCCGTACCGAG
CCGCAGGAACCGCAGGAGTGGACGGACGACCTCGTCCGTCTGCGGGAGCGCTATCCCTGGCTCGTCGCCG
AGGTGGACGGCGAGGTCGCCGGCATCGCCTACGCGGGCCCCTGGAAGGCACGCAACGCCTACGACTGGAC
GGCCGAGTCGACCGTGTACGTCTCCCCCCGCCACCAGCGGACGGGACTGGGCTCCACGCTCTACACCCAC
CTGCTGAAGTCCCTGGAGGCACAGGGCTTCAAGAGCGTGGTCGCTGTCATCGGGCTGCCCAACGACCCGA
GCGTGCGCATGCACGAGGCGCTCGGATATGCCCCCCGCGGCATGCTGCGGGCGGCCGGCTTCAAGCACGG
GAACTGGCATGACGTGGGTTTCTGGCAGCTGGACTTCAGCCTGCCGGTACCGCCCCGTCCGGTCCTGCCC
GTCACCGAGATTTGACTCGAGTTTCTCCATAATAATGTGTGAGTAGTTCCCAGATAAGGGAATTAGGGTT
CCTATAGGGTTTCGCTCATGTGTTGAGCATATAAGAAACCCTTAGTATGTATTTGTATTTGTAAAATACT
TCTATCAATAAAATTTCTAATTCCTAAAACCAAAATCCAGTACTAAAATCCAGATCCCCCGAATTAATTC
GGCGTTAATTCAGTACATTAAAAACGTCCGCAATGTGTTATTAAGTTGTCTAAGCGTCAATTTGTTTACA
CCACAATATATCCTGCCACCAGCCAGCCAACAGCTCCCCGACCGGCAGCTCGGCACAAAATCACCACTCG
ATACAGGCAGCCCATCAGTCCGGGACGGCGTCAGCGGGAGAGCCGTTGTAAGGCGGCAGACTTTGCTCAT
GTTACCGATGCTATTCGGAAGAACGGCAACTAAGCTGCCGGGTTTGAAACACGGATGATCTCGCGGAGGG
TAGCATGTTGATTGTAACGATGACAGAGCGTTGCTGCCTGTGATCACCGCGGTTTCAAAATCGGCTCCGT
CGATACTATGTTATACGCCAACTTTGAAAACAACTTTGAAAAAGCTGTTTTCTGGTATTTAAGGTTTTAG
AATGCAAGGAACAGTGAATTGGAGTTCGTCTTGTTATAATTAGCTTCTTGGGGTATCTTTAAATACTGTA
GAAAAGAGGAAGGAAATAATAAATGGCTAAAATGAGAATATCACCGGAATTGAAAAAACTGATCGAAAAA
TACCGCTGCGTAAAAGATACGGAAGGAATGTCTCCTGCTAAGGTATATAAGCTGGTGGGAGAAAATGAAA
ACCTATATTTAAAAATGACGGACAGCCGGTATAAAGGGACCACCTATGATGTGGAACGGGAAAAGGACAT
GATGCTATGGCTGGAAGGAAAGCTGCCTGTTCCAAAGGTCCTGCACTTTGAACGGCATGATGGCTGGAGC
AATCTGCTCATGAGTGAGGCCGATGGCGTCCTTTGCTCGGAAGAGTATGAAGATGAACAAAGCCCTGAAA
AGATTATCGAGCTGTATGCGGAGTGCATCAGGCTCTTTCACTCCATCGACATATCGGATTGTCCCTATAC
GAATAGCTTAGACAGCCGCTTAGCCGAATTGGATTACTTACTGAATAACGATCTGGCCGATGTGGATTGC
GAAAACTGGGAAGAAGACACTCCATTTAAAGATCCGCGCGAGCTGTATGATTTTTTAAAGACGGAAAAGC
CCGAAGAGGAACTTGTCTTTTCCCACGGCGACCTGGGAGACAGCAACATCTTTGTGAAAGATGGCAAAGT
AAGTGGCTTTATTGATCTTGGGAGAAGCGGCAGGGCGGACAAGTGGTATGACATTGCCTTCTGCGTCCGG
TCGATCAGGGAGGATATCGGGGAAGAACAGTATGTCGAGCTATTTTTTGACTTACTGGGGATCAAGCCTG
ATTGGGAGAAAATAAAATATTATATTTTACTGGATGAATTGTTTTAGTACCTAGAATGCATGACCAAAAT
CCCTTAACGTGAGTTTTCGTTCCACTGAGCGCTGAGAGATCCCCTCATAATTTCCCCAAAGCGTAACCAT
GTGTGAATAAATTTTGAGCTAGTAGGGTTGCAGCCACGAGTAAGTCTTCCCTTGTTATTGTGTAGCCAGA
ATGCCGCAAAACTTCCATGCCTAAGCGAACTGTTGAGAGTACGTTTCGATTTCTGACTGTGTTAGCCTGG
AAGTGCTTGTCCCAACCTTGTTTCTGAGCATGAACGCCCGCAAGCCAACATGTTAGTTGAAGCATCAGGG
CGATTAGCAGCATGATATCAAAACGCTCTGAGCTGCTCGTTCGGCTATGGCGTAGGCCTAGTCCGTAGGC
AGGACTTTTCAAGTCTCGGAAGGTTTCTTCAATCTGCATTCGCTTCGAATAGATATTAACAAGTTGTTTG
GGTGTTCGAATTTCAACAGGTAAGTTAGTTGCTAGAACCCATGGCTCCTTTGCCGACGCTGAGTAGATTT
TAGGTGACGGGTGGTGACAATGAGTCCGTGTCGAGCGCTGATTTTTTCGGCCTTTAGAGCGAGATTTATA
CAATAGAATTTGGCATGAGATTGGATTGCTTTTAGTCAGCCTCTTATAGCCTAAAGTCTTTGAGTGACTA
GATGACATATCATGTAAGTTGCTGATAGGTTTCCAGTTTTCCGCTCCTAGGTCTGCATATTGTACTTTTC
CTCTTACTCGACTTAACCAGTACCAACCCAGCTTCTCAACGGATTTATACCATGGCACTTTAAAGCCAGC
ATCACTGACAATGAGCGGTGTGGTGTTACTCGGTAGAATGCTCGCAAGGTCGGCTAGAAATTGGTCATGA
GCTTTCTTTGAACATTGCTCTGAAAGCGGGAACGCTTTCTCATAAAGAGTAACAGAACGACCGTGTAGTG
CGACTGAAGCTCGCAATACCATAAGTCGTTTTTGCTCACGAATATCAGACCAGTCAACAAGTACAATGGG
CATCGTATTGCCCGAACAGATAAAGCTAGCATGCCAACGGTATACAGCGAGTCGCTCTTTGTGGAGGTGA
CGATTACCTAACAATCGGTCGATTCGTTTGATGTTATGTTTTGTTCTCGCTTTGGTTGGCAGGTTACGGC
CAAGTTCGGTAAGAGTGAGAGTTTTACAGTCAAGTAATGCGTGGCAAGCCAACGTTAAGCTGTTGAGTCG
TTTTAAGTGTAATTCGGGGCAGAATTGGTAAAGAGAGTCGTGTAAAATATCGAGTTCGCACATCTTGTTG
TCTGATTATTGATTTTTCGCGAAACCATTTGATCATATGACAAGATGTGTATCCACCTTAACTTAATGAT
TTTTACCAAAATCATTAGGGGATTCATCAGCACTGAGCGTCAGACCCCGTAGAAAAGATCAAAGGATCTT
CTTGAGATCCTTTTTTTCTGCGCGTAATCTGCTGCTTGCAAACAAAAAAACCACCGCTACCAGCGGTGGT
TTGTTTGCCGGATCAAGAGCTACCAACTCTTTTTCCGAAGGTAACTGGCTTCAGCAGAGCGCAGATACCA
AATACTGTCCTTCTAGTGTAGCCGTAGTTAGGCCACCACTTCAAGAACTCTGTAGCACCGCCTACATACC
TCGCTCTGCTAATCCTGTTACCAGTGGCTGCTGCCAGTGGCGATAAGTCGTGTCTTACCGGGTTGGACTC
AAGACGATAGTTACCGGATAAGGCGCAGCGGTCGGGCTGAACGGGGGGTTCGTGCACACAGCCCAGCTTG
GAGCGAACGACCTACACCGAACTGAGATACCTACAGCGTGAGCTATGAGAAAGCGCCACGCTTCCCGAAG
GGAGAAAGGCGGACAGGTATCCGGTAAGCGGCAGGGTCGGAACAGGAGAGCGCACGAGGGAGCTTCCAGG
GGGAAACGCCTGGTATCTTTATAGTCCTGTCGGGTTTCGCCACCTCTGACTTGAGCGTCGATTTTTGTGA
TGCTCGTCAGGGGGGCGGAGCCTATGGAAAAACGCCAGCAACGCGGCCTTTTTACGGTTCCTGGCCTTTT
GCTGGCCTTTTGCTCACATGTTCTTTCCTGCGTTATCCCCTGATTCTGTGGATAACCGTATTACCGCCTT
TGAGTGAGCTGATACCGCTCGCCGCAGCCGAACGACCGAGCGCAGCGAGTCAGTGAGCGAGGAAGCGGAA
GAGCGCCTGATGCGGTATTTTCTCCTTACGCATCTGTGCGGTATTTCACACCGCATATGGTGCACTCTCA
GTACAATCTGCTCTGATGCCGCATAGTTAAGCCAGTATACACTCCGCTATCGCTACGTGACTGGGTCATG
GCTGCGCCCCGACACCCGCCAACACCCGCTGACGCGCCCTGACGGGCTTGTCTGCTCCCGGCATCCGCTT
ACAGACAAGCTGTGACCGTCTCCGGGAGCTGCATGTGTCAGAGGTTTTCACCGTCATCACCGAAACGCGC
GAGGCAGGGTGCCTTGATGTGGGCGCCGGCGGTCGAGTGGCGACGGCGCGGCTTGTCCGCGCCCTGGTAG
ATTGCCTGGCCGTAGGCCAGCCATTTTTGAGCGGCCAGCGGCCGCGATAGGCCGACGCGAAGCGGCGGGG
CGTAGGGAGCGCAGCGACCGAAGGGTAGGCGCTTTTTGCAGCTCTTCGGCTGTGCGCTGGCCAGACAGTT
ATGCACAGGCCAGGCGGGTTTTAAGAGTTTTAATAAGTTTTAAAGAGTTTTAGGCGGAAAAATCGCCTTT
TTTCTCTTTTATATCAGTCACTTACATGTGTGACCGGTTCCCAATGTACGGCTTTGGGTTCCCAATGTAC
GGGTTCCGGTTCCCAATGTACGGCTTTGGGTTCCCAATGTACGTGCTATCCACAGGAAACAGACCTTTTC
GACCTTTTTCCCCTGCTAGGGCAATTTGCCCTAGCATCTGCTCCGTACATTAGGAACCGGCGGATGCTTC
GCCCTCGATCAGGTTGCGGTAGCGCATGACTAGGATCGGGCCAGCCTGCCCCGCCTCCTCCTTCAAATCG
TACTCCGGCAGGTCATTTGACCCGATCAGCTTGCGCACGGTGAAACAGAACTTCTTGAACTCTCCGGCGC
TGCCACTGCGTTCGTAGATCGTCTTGAACAACCATCTGGCTTCTGCCTTGCCTGCGGCGCGGCGTGCCAG
GCGGTAGAGAAAACGGCCGATGCCGGGATCGATCAAAAAGTAATCGGGGTGAACCGTCAGCACGTCCGGG
TTCTTGCCTTCTGTGATCTCGCGGTACATCCAATCAGCTAGCTCGATCTCGATGTACTCCGGCCGCCCGG
TTTCGCTCTTTACGATCTTGTAGCGGCTAATCAAGGCTTCACCCTCGGATACCGTCACCAGGCGGCCGTT
CTTGGCCTTCTTCGTACGCTGCATGGCAACGTGCGTGGTGTTTAACCGAATGCAGGTTTCTACCAGGTCG
TCTTTCTGCTTTCCGCCATCGGCTCGCCGGCAGAACTTGAGTACGTCCGCAACGTGTGGACGGAACACGC
GGCCGGGCTTGTCTCCCTTCCCTTCCCGGTATCGGTTCATGGATTCGGTTAGATGGGAAACCGCCATCAG
TACCAGGTCGTAATCCCACACACTGGCCATGCCGGCCGGCCCTGCGGAAACCTCTACGTGCCCGTCTGGA
AGCTCGTAGCGGATCACCTCGCCAGCTCGTCGGTCACGCTTCGACAGACGGAAAACGGCCACGTCCATGA
TGCTGCGACTATCGCGGGTGCCCACGTCATAGAGCATCGGAACGAAAAAATCTGGTTGCTCGTCGCCCTT
GGGCGGCTTCCTAATCGACGGCGCACCGGCTGCCGGCGGTTGCCGGGATTCTTTGCGGATTCGATCAGCG
GCCGCTTGCCACGATTCACCGGGGCGTGCTTCTGCCTCGATGCGTTGCCGCTGGGCGGCCTGCGCGGCCT
TCAACTTCTCCACCAGGTCATCACCCAGCGCCGCGCCGATTTGTACCGGGCCGGATGGTTTGCGACCGCT
CACGCCGATTCCTCGGGCTTGGGGGTTCCAGTGCCATTGCAGGGCCGGCAGGCAACCCAGCCGCTTACGC
CTGGCCAACCGCCCGTTCCTCCACACATGGGGCATTCCACGGCGTCGGTGCCTGGTTGTTCTTGATTTTC
CATGCCGCCTCCTTTAGCCGCTAAAATTCATCTACTCATTTATTCATTTGCTCATTTACTCTGGTAGCTG
CGCGATGTATTCAGATAGCAGCTCGGTAATGGTCTTGCCTTGGCGTACCGCGTACATCTTCAGCTTGGTG
TGATCCTCCGCCGGCAACTGAAAGTTGACCCGCTTCATGGCTGGCGTGTCTGCCAGGCTGGCCAACGTTG
CAGCCTTGCTGCTGCGTGCGCTCGGACGGCCGGCACTTAGCGTGTTTGTGCTTTTGCTCATTTTCTCTTT
ACCTCATTAACTCAAATGAGTTTTGATTTAATTTCAGCGGCCAGCGCCTGGACCTCGCGGGCAGCGTCGC
CCTCGGGTTCTGATTCAAGAACGGTTGTGCCGGCGGCGGCAGTGCCTGGGTAGCTCACGCGCTGCGTGAT
ACGGGACTCAAGAATGGGCAGCTCGTACCCGGCCAGCGCCTCGGCAACCTCACCGCCGATGCGCGTGCCT
TTGATCGCCCGCGACACGACAAAGGCCGCTTGTAGCCTTCCATCCGTGACCTCAATGCGCTGCTTAACCA
GCTCCACCAGGTCGGCGGTGGCCCATATGTCGTAAGGGCTTGGCTGCACCGGAATCAGCACGAAGTCGGC
TGCCTTGATCGCGGACACAGCCAAGTCCGCCGCCTGGGGCGCTCCGTCGATCACTACGAAGTCGCGCCGG
CCGATGGCCTTCACGTCGCGGTCAATCGTCGGGCGGTCGATGCCGACAACGGTTAGCGGTTGATCTTCCC
GCACGGCCGCCCAATCGCGGGCACTGCCCTGGGGATCGGAATCGACTAACAGAACATCGGCCCCGGCGAG
TTGCAGGGCGCGGGCTAGATGGGTTGCGATGGTCGTCTTGCCTGACCCGCCTTTCTGGTTAAGTACAGCG
ATAACCTTCATGCGTTCCCCTTGCGTATTTGTTTATTTACTCATCGCATCATATACGCAGCGACCGCATG
ACGCAAGCTGTTTTACTCAAATACACATCACCTTTTTAGACGGCGGCGCTCGGTTTCTTCAGCGGCCAAG
CTGGCCGGCCAGGCCGCCAGCTTGGCATCAGACAAACCGGCCAGGATTTCATGCAGCCGCACGGTTGAGA
CGTGCGCGGGCGGCTCGAACACGTACCCGGCCGCGATCATCTCCGCCTCGATCTCTTCGGTAATGAAAAA
CGGTTCGTCCTGGCCGTCCTGGTGCGGTTTCATGCTTGTTCCTCTTGGCGTTCATTCTCGGCGGCCGCCA
GGGCGTCGGCCTCGGTCAATGCGTCCTCACGGAAGGCACCGCGCCGCCTGGCCTCGGTGGGCGTCACTTC
CTCGCTGCGCTCAAGTGCGCGGTACAGGGTCGAGCGATGCACGCCAAGCAGTGCAGCCGCCTCTTTCACG
GTGCGGCCTTCCTGGTCGATCAGCTCGCGGGCGTGCGCGATCTGTGCCGGGGTGAGGGTAGGGCGGGGGC
CAAACTTCACGCCTCGGGCCTTGGCGGCCTCGCGCCCGCTCCGGGTGCGGTCGATGATTAGGGAACGCTC
GAACTCGGCAATGCCGGCGAACACGGTCAACACCATGCGGCCGGCCGGCGTGGTGGTGTCGGCCCACGGC
TCTGCCAGGCTACGCAGGCCCGCGCCGGCCTCCTGGATGCGCTCGGCAATGTCCAGTAGGTCGCGGGTGC
TGCGGGCCAGGCGGTCTAGCCTGGTCACTGTCACAACGTCGCCAGGGCGTAGGTGGTCAAGCATCCTGGC
CAGCTCCGGGCGGTCGCGCCTGGTGCCGGTGATCTTCTCGGAAAACAGCTTGGTGCAGCCGGCCGCGTGC
AGTTCGGCCCGTTGGTTGGTCAAGTCCTGGTCGTCGGTGCTGACGCGGGCATAGCCCAGCAGGCCAGCGG
CGGCGCTCTTGTTCATGGCGTAATGTCTCCGGTTCTAGTCGCAAGTATTCTACTTTATGCGACTAAAACA
CGCGACAAGAAAACGCCAGGAAAAGGGCAGGGCGGCAGCCTGTCGCGTAACTTAGGACTTGTGCGACATG
TCGTTTTCAGAAGACGGCTGCACTGAACGTCAGAAGCCGACTGCACTATAGCAGCGGAGGGGTTGGATCA
AAGTACTTTGATCCCGAGGGGAACCCTGTGGTTGGCATGCACATACAAATGGACGAACGGATAAACCTTT
TCACGCCCTTTTAAATATCCGATTATTCTAATAAACGCTCTTTTCTCTTAG
